>Addgene plasmid #32160 | LPH2781 - Ub-K63R | addgene partial sequence | sequence record 38053 | yCUP1pro-F 5'-CATATAGAAGTCATCGAAAT-3'
TTATGCAGATCTTCGTCAAGACGTTAACCGGTAAAACCATAACTCTAGAAGTTGAATCTTCCGATACCAT
CGACAACGTTAAGTCGAAAATTCAAGACAAGGAAGGCATTCCACCTGATCAACAAAGATTGATCTTTGCC
GGTAAGCAGCTCGAGGACGGTAGAACGCTGTCTGATTACAACATTCAGAGGGAGTCGACCTTACATCTTG
TCTTAAGACTAAGAGGTGGTTGAGGTACCAAGATGGCCTTTGGTGGGTTGAAGAAGGAAAAAGACAGAAA
CGACTTAATTACCTACTTGAAAAAAGCCTGTGAGTAAACAGGCCCCTTTTCCTTTGTCGATATCATGTAA
TTAGTTATGTCACGCTTACATTCACGCCCTCCCCCCACATCCGCTCTAACCGAAAAGGAAGGAGTTAGAC
AACCTGAAGTCTAGGTCCCTATTTATTTTTTTATAGTTATGTTAGTATTAAGAACGTTATTTATATTTCA
AATTTTTCTTTTTTTTCTGTACAGACGCGTGTACGCATGTAACATTATACTGAAAACCTTGCTTGAGAAG
GTTTTGGGACGCTCGAAGGCTTTAATTTGCAAGCTTATCGCCTGATGCGGTATTTTCTCCTTACGCATCT
GTGCGGTATTTCACACCGCATAGGGTAATAACTGATATAATTAAATTGAAGCTCTAATTTGTGAGTTTAG
TATACATGCATTTACTTATAATACAGTTTTTTAGTTTTGCTGGCCGCATCTTCTCAAATATGCTTCCCAG
CCTGCTTTTCTGTAACGTTCACCCTCTACCTTAGCATCCCTTCCCTTTGCAAATAGTCCTCTTCCAACAA
TAATAATGTCAGATCCTGTAGAGACCACATCATCCACGG
