[The description below was written by a language model from this plasmid's Addgene catalogue record.]
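Description:
LPH2781 - Ub-K63R is a yeast expression plasmid built on the pES7 backbone and intended for use in Saccharomyces cerevisiae. It is a shuttle vector. In E. coli it is maintained at high copy under ampicillin selection. In yeast it replicates episomally from a 2 µm origin, which typically gives multicopy maintenance, and is selected through the URA3 auxotrophic marker in ura3 host strains.

The record has no formal insert field, but the name and depositor comments indicate that the payload is ubiquitin with lysine 63 changed to arginine. The coding fragment came from the plasmid YEp96 as a BamHI–KpnI piece ligated into pES7 cut with the same enzymes, and both sites remain intact. The K63R change was then introduced by site-directed mutagenesis of the corresponding parental plasmid from the same lab, presumably the wild-type ubiquitin version. The promoter is not stated explicitly. The listed sequencing primer is a CUP1 forward primer, which suggests that expression is driven by the copper-inducible CUP1 promoter, but this is an inference from the primer rather than a recorded feature. No epitope tags or reporters are mentioned, and the species origin of the ubiquitin sequence is not given.

Replacing lysine 63 with arginine removes the acceptor site for K63-linked polyubiquitin chains while leaving the other lysines available. A construct of this kind is therefore generally used to test whether a process depends on K63-linked chains as opposed to monoubiquitination or other chain linkages. The record itself does not specify an experimental application.
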