Addgene plasmid #32160: LPH2781 - Ub-K63R
Depositing lab: Linda Hicke. Depositing organization: Northwestern University.
Backbone
  Vector backbone: pES7
  Backbone manufacturer: Mike Ellison - University of Alberta
  Vector type: Yeast Expression
  Selectable markers: URA3
Growth in bacteria
  Bacterial resistance: Ampicillin, 100 μg/mL
  Growth temperature: 37°C
  Growth strain: DH5alpha
  Copy number: High Copy
Gene/Insert
  Cloning method: Restriction Enzyme; 5′ cloning site BamHI (not destroyed); 3′ cloning site KpnI (not destroyed)
  Sequencing primers: 5′ CUP1 forward
Terms and licenses: Academic/Nonprofit Terms; Industry Terms: Not Available to Industry
Depositor comments: BamHI-KpnI fragment from YEp96 (D. Ecker, U PENN) was cloned into pES7 (Mike Ellison, University of Alberta) cut with BamHI/KpnI. K63R mutation introduced by quickchange of LHP308 (Addgene plasmid 32151). 2 µm S. cerevisiae origin
How to cite: LPH2781 - Ub-K63R was a gift from Linda Hicke (Addgene plasmid # 32160 ; http://n2t.net/addgene:32160 ; RRID:Addgene_32160)
